>Addgene plasmid #199130 | RB802 | addgene full sequence | sequence record 392560 | Addgene NGS Result
TCGCGCGTTTCGGTGATGACGGTGAAAACCTCTGACACATGCAGCTCCCGGAGACGGTCACAGCTTGTCT
GTAAGCGGATGCCGGGAGCAGACAAGCCCGTCAGGGCGCGTCAGCGGGTGTTGGCGGGTGTCGGGGCTGG
CTTAACTATGCGGCATCAGAGCAGATTGTACTGAGAGTGCACCATAGATCACGACATTACTATATATATA
ATATAGGAAGCATTTAATAGAACAGCATCGTAATATATGTGTACTTTGCAGTTATGACGCCAGATGGCAG
TAGTGGAAGATATTCTTTATTGAAAAATAGCTTGTCACCTTACGTACAATCTTGATCCGGAGCTTTTCTT
TTTTTGCCGATTAAGAATTAATTCGGTCGAAAAAAGAAAAGGAGAGGGCCAAGAGGGAGGGCATTGGTGA
CTATTGAGCACGTGAGTATACGTGATTAAGCACACAAAGGCAGCTTGGAGTATGTCTGTTATTAATTTCA
CAGGTAGTTCTGGTCCATTGGTGAAAGTTTGCGGCTTGCAGAGCACAGAGGCCGCAGAATGTGCTCTAGA
TTCCGATGCTGACTTGCTGGGTATTATATGTGTGCCCAATAGAAAGAGAACAATTGACCCGGTTATTGCA
AGGAAAATTTCAAGTCTTGTAAAAGCATATAAAAATAGTTCAGGCACTCCGAAATACTTGGTTGGCGTGT
TTCGTAATCAACCTAAGGAGGATGTTTTGGCTCTGGTCAATGATTACGGCATTGATATCGTCCAACTGCA
TGGAGATGAGTCGTGGCAAGAATACCAAGAGTTCCTCGGTTTGCCAGTTATTAAAAGACTCGTATTTCCA
AAAGACTGCAACATACTACTCAGTGCAGCTTCACAGAAACCTCATTCGTTTATTCCCTTGTTTGATTCAG
AAGCAGGTGGGACAGGTGAACTTTTGGATTGGAACTCGATTTCTGACTGGGTTGGAAGGCAAGAGAGCCC
CGAAAGCTTACATTTTATGTTAGCTGGTGGACTGACGCCAGAAAATGTTGGTGATGCGCTTAGATTAAAT
GGCGTTATTGGTGTTGATGTAAGCGGAGGTGTGGAGACAAATGGTGTAAAAGACTCTAACAAAATAGCAA
ATTTCGTCAAAAATGCTAAGAAATAGGTTATTACTGAGTAGTATTTATTTAAGTATTGTTTGTGCACTTG
CCGATCTATGCGGTGTGAAATACCGCACAGATGCGTAAGGAGAAAATACCGCATCAGGAAATTGTAAGCG
TTAATATTTTGTTAAAATTCGCGTTAAATTTTTGTTAAATCAGCTCATTTTTTAACCAATAGGCCGAAAT
CGGCAAAATCCCTTATAAATCAAAAGAATAGACCGAGATAGGGT
[37 nt withheld, positions 1375-1411]
AAAGAACGTGGACTCCAACGTCAAAGG
[49 nt withheld, positions 1439-1487]
T
[87 nt withheld, positions 1489-1575]
GGCCGGCTAGGCCTTAACCCACTGAATTCTACATCGAACAAGAGAAACCTTTTTTTTTACTTTTTTCAAA
CTTGAACAAAGAAAAGAAAAAGAAAAAGAAAAAGCAATCACAGCTTATTAACGATTCGTGTTTAAATAAT
CAATTGAAAGGAAAATAGAAGATTTTTGAAAAAAAGTTATTGGTATTTATTAACTTAATATATCAGTAAC
ATCAAGAGAAAGAAACTGAATTATAAACAGAGTATGTGAAGCAATTGCAATTGCAATTATTAGAGATCCA
GAAAACTGAATTGTGCTTGAATACCACTTGTTTACCGGCG
[124 nt withheld, positions 1896-2019]
CCATTCGCCATTCAGGCTGCGCAACTGTTGGGAAGGGCGATCGGTGCGGGCCTCTTCGCTATTACGCCAG
CTGGCGAAAGGGGGATGTGCTGCAAGGCGATTAAGTTGGGTAACGCCAGGGTTTTCCCAGTCACGACGTT
GTAAAACGACGGCCAGTGAATTGTAATACGACTCACTATAGGGCGAATTGGGTACCGAATTCGAGCTCGT
TTAAACGTCGACACTGGATGGCGGCGTTAGTATCGAATCGACAGCAGTATAGCGACCAGCATTCACATAC
GATTGACGCATGATATTACTTTCTGCGCACTTAACTTCGCATCTGGGCAGATGATGTCGAGGCGAAAAAA
AATATAAATCACGCTAACATTTGATTAAAATAGAACAACTACAATATAAAAAAACTATACAAATGACAAG
TTCTTGAAAACAAGAATCTTTTTATTGTCAGTACTGACTCGAGTTATTATGGACATGGCATAGACATATA
CAAAGCTTGTTCACCATCGGAAGCAGTACCATCGTATAAAGCAGTATCCAAACCACACAAAGTGAAACCC
ATTCTTCTATAAGCATGAATAGCTGGAGCATTAACATTGGTAACTTCCAACCACAAATGACCAGCACCTC
TTTCTCTGGCGAATTCAGTAGCCAAACCCATCAAAGCTCTACCAACACCATGACCTCTATGTTCTGGAGC
AACTTCAATATCTTCAACAGTCAATCTTCTGTTCCAACCAGAATAAGAAACAACAACGAAACCAGCCAAA
TCACCATCATCACCATAAGCAACGAAAGTTCTAGAATCTGGATCACCATCTTCACCAGCATCGGATTCAT
CATCGGATTCATCATCTGGGAAAACCTTAGTCAATGGTGGATCAACTGGAACTTCTCTCAAAGTGAAACC
ATCACCAGTAGCAGTAACTCTAAAAACAGTATCGGTAGTGAAAGAACCATCCAAAGCTTCAATAGCTTCA
GCATCACCTGGAACAGAAGTTCTGTATCTATAAGCAGTATCATCCAAAGTAGTAGACATAATTGTAGGAT
CCGGTTGTTTATGTTCGGATGTGATGTGAGAACTGTATCCTAGCAAGATTTTAAAAGGAAGTATATGAAA
GAAGAACCTCAGTGGCAAATCCTAACCTTTTATATTTCTCTACAGGGGCGCGGCGTGGGGACAATTCAAC
GCGTCTGTGAGGGGAGCGTTTCCCTGCTCGCAGGTCTGCAGCGAGGAGCCGTAATTTTTGCTTCGCGCCG
TGCGGCCATCAAAATGTATGGACGCAAATGATTATACATGGGGATGTATGGGCTAAATGTACGGGCGACA
GTCACATCATGCCCCTGAGCTGCGCACGTCAAGACTGTCAAGGAGGGTATTCTGGGCCTCCATGTCGCTG
GCCGGGTGACCCGGCGGGGACGAGGCAAGCTTGATATCCCGCGGTGGAGCTCCAGCTTTTGTTCCCTTTA
GTGAGGGTTAATTTCGAGCTTGGCGTAATCATGGTCATAGCTGTTTCCTGTGTGAAATTGTTATCCGCTC
ACAATTCCACATGGCGGCCGCTCTAGAACTAGTGATGTCCACGAGGTCTCTCAGTAATCAGAAGCTCGCA
CGTCGACCTGCAGCGTACGATCGATACCGTCGACCTCGAGGGGGGGCCGGAAGGACGATGAAGGAGAGAA
AGTAGTAAGACAATATGACTTTGGACAGACATGAGATAAAAGTTTTAAAGGACAAGAAAAGGTTCGGGTT
AAAAGATGAGTATTGTATTTTTTCAAAATATCAATGCTTTTTCTGTTCTTGGGTTAGTGGTACCACCATT
GGTGATAAAACCTTTGGGGAGCCTCCTCCGAGCTTTCTCTTTGTTACTTTTTTTCTCAACTGATACTTGT
CATTCTTACTACAATTACAGGCCTAGCCGGCCCAACATAGGAGCCGGAAGCATAAAGTGTAAAGCCTGGG
GTGCCTAATGAGTGAGCTAACTCACATTAATTGCGTTGCGCTCACTGCCCGCTTTCCAGTCGGGAAACCT
GTCGTGCCAGCTGCATTAATGAATCGGCCAACGCGCGGGGAGAGGCGGTTTGCGTATTGGGCGCTCTTCC
GCTTCCTCGCTCACTGACTCGCTGCGCTCGGTCGTTCGGCTGCGGCGAGCGGTATCAGCTCACTCAAAGG
CGGTAATACGGTTATCCACAGAATCAGGGGATAACGCAGGAAAGAACATGTGAGCAAAAGGCCAGCAAAA
GGCCAGGAACCGTAAAAAGGCCGCGTTGCTGGCGTTTTTCCATAGGCTCCGCCCCCCTGACGAGCATCAC
AAAAATCGACGCTCAAGTCAGAGGTGGCGAAACCCGACAGGACTATAAAGATACCAGGCGTTTCCCCCTG
GAAGCTCCCTCGTGCGCTCTCCTGTTCCGACCCTGCCGCTTACCGGATACCTGTCCGCCTTTCTCCCTTC
GGGAAGCGTGGCGCTTTCTCATAGCTCACGCTGTAGGTATCTCAGTTCGGTGTAGGTCGTTCGCTCCAAG
CTGGGCTGTGTGCACGAACCCCCCGTTCAGCCCGACCGCTGCGCCTTATCCGGTAACTATCGTCTTGAGT
CCAACCCGGTAAGACACGACTTATCGCCACTGGCAGCAGCCACTGGTAACAGGATTAGCAGAGCGAGGTA
TGTAGGCGGTGCTACAGAGTTCTTGAAGTGGTGGCCTAACTACGGCTACACTAGAAGAACAGTATTTGGT
ATCTGCGCTCTGCTGAAGCCAGTTACCTTCGGAAAAAGAGTTGGTAGCTCTTGATCCGGCAAACAAACCA
CCGCTGGTAGCGGTGGTTTTTTTGTTTGCAAGCAGCAGATTACGCGCAGAAAAAAAGGATCTCAAGAAGA
TCCTTTGATCTTTTCTACGGGGTCTGACGCTCAGTGGAACGAAAACTCACGTTAAGGGATTTTGGTCATG
AGATTATCAAAAAGGATCTTCACCTAGATCCTTTTAAATTAAAAATGAAGTTTTAAATCAATCTAAAGTA
TATATGAGTAAACTTGGTCTGACAGTTACCAATGCTTAATCAGTGAGGCACCTATCTCAGCGATCTGTCT
ATTTCGTTCATCCATAGTTGCCTGACTCCCCGTCGTGTAGATAACTACGATACGGGAGGGCTTACCATCT
GGCCCCAGTGCTGCAATGATACCGCGAGACCCACGCTCACCGGCTCCAGATTTATCAGCAATAAACCAGC
CAGCCGGAAGGGCCGAGCGCAGAAGTGGTCCTGCAACTTTATCCGCCTCCATCCAGTCTATTAATTGTTG
CCGGGAAGCTAGAGTAAGTAGTTCGCCAGTTAATAGTTTGCGCAACGTTGTTGCCATTGCTACAGGCATC
GTGGTGTCACGCTCGTCGTTTGGTATGGCTTCATTCAGCTCCGGTTCCCAACGATCAAGGCGAGTTACAT
GATCCCCCATGTTGTGCAAAAAAGCGGTTAGCTCCTTCGGTCCTCCGATCGTTGTCAGAAGTAAGTTGGC
CGCAGTGTTATCACTCATGGTTATGGCAGCACTGCATAATTCTCTTACTGTCATGCCATCCGTAAGATGC
TTTTCTGTGACTGGTGAGTACTCAACCAAGTCATTCTGAGAATAGTGTATGCGGCGACCGAGTTGCTCTT
GCCCGGCGTCAATACGGGATAATACCGCGCCACATAGCAGAACTTTAAAAGTGCTCATCATTGGAAAACG
TTCTTCGGGGCGAAAACTCTCAAGGATCTTACCGCTGTTGAGATCCAGTTCGATGTAACCCACTCGTGCA
CCCAACTGATCTTCAGCATCTTTTACTTTCACCAGCGTTTCTGGGTGAGCAAAAACAGGAAGGCAAAATG
CCGCAAAAAAGGGAATAAGGGCGACACGGAAATGTTGAATACTCATACTCTTCCTTTTTCAATATTATTG
AAGCATTTATCAGGGTTATTGTCTCATGAGCGGATACATATTTGAATGTATTTAGAAAAATAAACAAATA
GGGGTTCCGCGCACATTTCCCCGAAAAGTGCCACCTGGGTCCTTTTCATCACGTGCTATAAAAATAATTA
TAATTTAAATTTTTTAATATAAATATATAAATTAAAAATAGAAAGTAAAAAAAGAAATTAAAGAAAAAAT
AGTTTTTGTTTTCCGAAGATGTAAAAGACTCTAGGGGGATCGCCAACAAATACTACCTTTTATCTTGCTC
TTCCTGCTCTCAGGTATTAATGCCGAATTGTTTCATCTTGTCTGTGTAGAAGACCACACACGAAAATCCT
GTGATTTTACATTTTACTTATCGTTAATCGAATGTATATCTATTTAATCTGCTTTTCTTGTCTAATAAAT
ATATATGTAAAGTACGCTTTTTGTTGAAATTTTTTAAACCTTTGTTTATTTTTTTTTCTTCATTCCGTAA
CTCTTCTACCTTCTTTATTTACTTTCTAAAATCCAAATACAAAACATAAAAATAAATAAACACAGAGTAA
ATTCCCAAATTATTCCATCATTAAAAGATACGAGGCGCGTGTAAGTTACAGGCAAGCGATCCGTCTAAGA
AACCATTATTATCATGACATTAACCTATAAAAATAGGCGTATCACGAGGCCCTTTCGTC
Features (pLannotate 1.2.2; 23 found; start..end, strand, type, name):
    137..186     +  misc_feature   bom (fragment): basis of mobility region from pBR322
    324..471     +  promoter       TRP1 promoter: S. cerevisiae TRP1
    472..1146    +  CDS            TRP1: phosphoribosylanthranilate isomerase, required for tryptophan biosynthesis; S. cerevisiae TRP1; yeast auxotrophic marker
   1197..1248    +  misc_feature   bom (fragment): basis of mobility region from pBR322
   1249..1576    -  rep_origin     M13 ori (fragment) (sequence partly withheld): M13 bacteriophage origin of replication; arrow indicates direction of (+) strand synthesis
   1890..2019    -  rep_origin     f1 ori (fragment) (sequence partly withheld): f1 bacteriophage origin of replication; arrow indicates direction of (+) strand synthesis
   2023..2180    -  CDS            lacZα (fragment): LacZα fragment of β-galactosidase; lacZ fragment
   2183..2201    +  promoter       T7 promoter: promoter for bacteriophage T7 RNA polymerase
   2274..2471    -  terminator     TEF terminator: Ashbya gossypii TEF terminator
   2489..3058    -  CDS            sta: STA_STRLA - Experimental evidence at protein level: Swiss-Prot protein existence level 1. Involved in resistance to streptothricin, a broad-spectrum antibiotic produced by streptomycetes. Detoxifies streptothricin via acetylation of the beta amino group of the first beta-lysyl moiety of streptothricin. From Streptomyces lavendulae.
   3072..3415    -  promoter       TEF promoter: Ashbya gossypii TEF promoter
   3484..3502    -  promoter       T3 promoter: promoter for bacteriophage T3 RNA polymerase
   3547..3563    -  protein_bind   lac operator: The lac repressor binds to the lac operator to inhibit transcription in E. coli. This inhibition can be relieved by adding lactose or isopropyl-β-D-thiogalactopyranoside (IPTG). lac repressor encoded by lacI
   3571..3593    +  misc_feature   MCS (fragment): pBluescript multiple cloning site
   3649..3677    +  misc_feature   MCS (fragment): pBluescript multiple cloning site
   3942..3972    -  promoter       lac promoter: promoter for the E. coli lac operon
   3987..4008    -  protein_bind   CAP binding site: CAP binding activates transcription in the presence of cAMP. E. coli catabolite activator protein
   4021..4113    -  CDS            lacI (fragment): lac repressor; lacI; The lac repressor binds to the lac operator to inhibit transcription in E. coli. This inhibition can be relieved by adding lactose or isopropyl-β-D-thiogalactopyranoside (IPTG).
   4296..4884    -  rep_origin     ori: high-copy-number ColE1/pMB1/pBR322/pUC origin of replication
   5055..5915    -  CDS            AmpR: β-lactamase; bla; confers resistance to ampicillin, carbenicillin, and related antibiotics
   5916..6020    -  promoter       AmpR promoter: bla
   6057..6560    +  misc_feature   CEN/ARS: S. cerevisiae CEN6 centromere fused to an autonomously replicating sequence
   6628..35      +  CDS            rop (fragment) (across the origin): Rop protein, which maintains plasmids at low copy number; rop
