[The description below was written by a language model from this plasmid's Addgene catalogue record and pLannotate feature annotations shown in this document.]
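Description:
RB802 is a Candida albicans integrating plasmid built on the pRS314 yeast shuttle backbone, designed to deliver a unique DNA barcode to the Neut5 locus of the C. albicans genome. It is propagated in E. coli as a high-copy plasmid through a ColE1/pUC-type origin with ampicillin resistance (β-lactamase). The pRS314 heritage is evident in the annotated S. cerevisiae TRP1 promoter and coding sequence, the CEN6/ARS element, f1/M13 phage origin fragments, and pBluescript-derived remnants (lacZα fragment, lac promoter and operator, flanking T7 and T3 promoters, partial multiple cloning site).

The payload is a synthetic 100 bp barcoding cassette cloned between SpeI and ClaI sites. The barcode itself is not called out in the automated feature table, nor are any Neut5 homology regions, although unannotated stretches around the polylinker fragments may correspond to them; the record does not define their positions. Selection in Candida is by nourseothricin. The table shows a streptothricin acetyltransferase gene, annotated by similarity to the Streptomyces lavendulae protein, placed between the Ashbya gossypii TEF promoter and TEF terminator, an arrangement typical of NAT-type dominant drug markers.

According to the depositor, the plasmid is linearised with NgoMIV before transformation, which directs integration at Neut5 and leaves the recipient strain carrying a distinctive barcode. Such tagging allows individual strains to be tracked and quantified in mixed populations. The associated work concerns aneuploidy, gene dosage, filamentation and host colonisation in C. albicans.
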