Addgene plasmid #199130: RB802
Purpose: This plasmid contains a barcoding cassette which gets integrated at Neut5 locus in Candida albicans genome
Depositing lab: Richard Bennett. Depositing organization: Brown University. Publication: Aneuploidy and gene dosage regulate filamentation and host colonization by Candida albicans. Kakade P, Sircaik S, Maufrais C, Ene IV, Bennett RJ. Proc Natl Acad Sci U S A. 2023 Mar 14;120(11):e2218163120. doi: 10.1073/pnas.2218163120. Epub 2023 Mar 9. PubMed 36893271.
Backbone
  Vector backbone: pRS314
  Backbone manufacturer: ATCC
  Backbone size w/o insert (bp): 6599
  Vector type: Yeast Expression
  Selectable markers: Nourseothricin
Growth in bacteria
  Bacterial resistance: Ampicillin, 100 μg/mL
  Growth temperature: 37°C
  Growth strain: DH5alpha
  Copy number: High Copy
Gene/Insert
  Gene/Insert name: 100 bp barcoding cassette
  Species: Synthetic
  Insert size (bp): 100
  Cloning method: Restriction Enzyme; 5′ cloning site SpeI (unknown if destroyed); 3′ cloning site ClaI (unknown if destroyed)
  Sequencing primers: 5′ GTGCCGTAAAGCACTAAATCGG; 3′ GTTACCTCACTCATTAGGCACCCC
Terms and licenses: Academic/Nonprofit Terms; Industry Terms: Not Available to Industry
Depositor comments: After restriction digestion with NgoMIV, this plasmid can be used to transform Candida strains which would barcode it with unique DNA barcodes
How to cite: RB802 was a gift from Richard Bennett (Addgene plasmid # 199130 ; http://n2t.net/addgene:199130 ; RRID:Addgene_199130)
