>Addgene plasmid #199130 | RB802 | depositor partial sequence | sequence record 385622 | Barcoding cassette containing BC10 cloned in pDIS3 at SpeI_ClaI sites by CPEC method
TGGCGGCCGCTCTAGAACTAGTGATGTCCACGAGGTCTCTCAGTAATCAGAAGCTCGCACGTCGACCTGC
AGCGTACGATCGATACCGTCGACCTCGAGG
